>Addgene plasmid #185597 | pLKO-perox-mEm | addgene full sequence | sequence record 364237 | Addgene NGS Result
GCGTCAATACGGGATAATACCGCGCCACATAGCAGAACTTTAAAAGTGCTCATCATTGGAAAACGTTCTT
CGGGGCGAAAACTCTCAAGGATCTTACCGCTGTTGAGATCCAGTTCGATGTAACCCACTCGTGCACCCAA
CTGATCTTCAGCATCTTTTACTTTCACCAGCGTTTCTGGGTGAGCAAAAACAGGAAGGCAAAATGCCGCA
AAAAAGGGAATAAGGGCGACACGGAAATGTTGAATACTCATACTCTTCCTTTTTCAATATTATTGAAGCA
TTTATCAGGGTTATTGTCTCATGAGCGGATACATATTTGAATGTATTTAGAAAAATAAACAAATAGGGGT
TCCGCGCACATTTCCCCGAAAAGTGCCACCTAAATTGTAAGCGTTAATATTTTGTTAAAATTCGCGTTAA
ATTTTTGTTAAATCAGCTCATTTTTTAACCAATAGGCCGAAATCGGCAAAATCCCTTATAAATCAAAAGA
ATAGACCGAGATAGGGT
[37 nt withheld, positions 508-544]
AAAGAACGTGGACTCCAACGTCAAAGG
[49 nt withheld, positions 572-620]
T
[91 nt withheld, positions 622-712]
G
[124 nt withheld, positions 714-837]
CCCATTCGCCATTCAGGCTGCGCAACTGTTGGGAAGGGCGATCGGTGCGGGCCTCTTCGCTATTACGCCA
GCTGGCGAAAGGGGGATGTGCTGCAAGGCGATTAAGTTGGGTAACGCCAGGGTTTTCCCAGTCACGACGT
TGTAAAACGACGGCCAGTGAGCGCGCGTAATACGACTCACTATAGGGCGAATTGGGTACGTCCCTAGGCC
TCCAAAAAAGCCTCCTCACTACTTCTGGAATAGCTCAGAGGCCGAGGCGGCCTCGGCCTCTGCATAAATA
AAAAAAATTAGTCAGCCATGGGGCGGAGAATGGGCGGAACTGGGCGGAGTTAGGGGCGGGATGGGCGGAG
TTAGGGGCGGGATAGCTAGAGCCAGACATGATAAGATACATTGATGAGTTTGGACAAACCACAACTAGAA
TGCAGTGAAAAAAATGCTTTATTTGTGAAATTTGTGATGCTATTGCTTTATTTGTAACCATTATAAGCTG
CAATAAACAAGTTCCTCTCACTCTCTGATATTCATTTCTTTGCAAGTTATAAATACTGAATAATAAGATG
ACATGAACTACTACTGCTAGAGATTTTCCACACTGACTAAAAGGGTCTGAGGGATCTCTAGTTACCAGAG
TCACACAACAGACGGGCACACACTACTTGAAGCACTCAAGGCAAGCTTTATTGAGGCTTAAGCAGTGGGT
TCCCTAGTTAGCCAGAGAGCTCCCAGGCTCAGATCTGGTCTAACCAGAGAGACCCAGTACAAGCAAAAAG
CAGATCTTGTCTTCGTTGGGAGTGAATTAGCCCTTCCAGTCCCCCCTTTTCTTTTAAAAAGTGGCTAAGA
TCTACAGCTGCCTTGTAAGTCATTGGTCTTAAAGGTACCGATGCATGGGGTCGTGCGCTCCTTTCGGTCG
GGCGCTGCGGGTCGTGGGGCGGGCGTTACTTGTACAGATATCCGTACGTTACAGCTTGGACTTGTACAGC
TCGTCCATGCCGAGAGTGATCCCGGCGGCGGTCACGAACTCCAGCAGGACCATGTGATCGCGCTTCTCGT
TGGGGTCTTTGCTCAGCTTGGACTGGGTGCTCAGGTAGTGGTTGTCGGGCAGCAGCACGGGGCCGTCGCC
GATGGGGGTGTTCTGCTGGTAGTGGTCGGCGAGCTGCACGCTGCCGTCCTCGATGTTGTGGCGGGTCTTG
AAGTTCACCTTGATGCCGTTCTTCTGCTTGTCGGCGGTGATATAGACCTTGTGGCTGTTGTAGTTGTACT
CCAGCTTGTGCCCCAGGATGTTGCCGTCCTCCTTGAAGTCGATGCCCTTCAGCTCGATGCGGTTCACCAG
GGTGTCGCCCTCGAACTTCACCTCGGCGCGGGTCTTGTAGTTGCCGTCGTCCTTGAAGAAGATGGTGCGC
TCCTGGACGTAGCCTTCGGGCATGGCGGACTTGAAGAAGTCGTGCTGCTTCATGTGGTCGGGGTAGCGGG
CGAAGCACTGCACGCCGTAGGTCAAGGTGGTCACGAGGGTGGGCCAGGGCACGGGCAGCTTGCCGGTGGT
GCAGATGAACTTCAGGGTCAGCTTGCCGTAGGTGGCATCGCCCTCGCCCTCGCCGGACACGCTGAACTTG
TGGCCGTTTACGTCGCCGTCCAGCTCGACCAGGATGGGCACCACCCCGGTGAACAGCTCCTCGCCCTTGC
TCACCATGGTAAGCTCCGGTGACGTCGGATCCCCCTGGGGAGAGAGGTCGGTGATTCGGTCAACGAGGGA
GCCGACTGCCGACGTGCGCTCCGGAGGCTTGCAGAATGCGGAACACCGCGCGGGCAGGAACAGGGCCCAC
ACTACCGCCCCACACCCCGCCTCCCGCACCGCCCCTTCCCGGCCGCTGCTCTCGGCGCGCCCTGCTGAGC
AGCCGCTATTGGCCACAGCCCATCGCGGTCGGCGCGCTGCCATTGCTCCCTGGCGCTGTCCGTCTGCGAG
GGTACTAGTGAGACGTGCGGCTTCCGTTTGTCACGTCCGGCACGCCGCGAACCGCAAGGAACCTTCCCGA
CTTAGGGGCGGAGCAGGAAGCGTCGCCGGGGGGCCCACAAGGGTAGCGGCGAAGATCCGGGTGACGCTGC
GAACGGACGTGAAGAATGTGCGAGACCCAGGGTCGGCGCCGCTGCGTTTCCCGGAACCACGCCCAGAGCA
GCCGCGTCCCTGCGCAAACCCAGGGCTGCCTTGGAAAAGGCGCAACCCCAACCCCCTCGAGCCGCGGCCA
AAGTGGATCTCTGCTGTCCCTGTAATAAACCCGAAAATTTTGAATTTTTGTAATTTGTTTTTGTAATTCT
TTAGTTTGTATGTCTGTTGCTATTATGTCTACTATTCTTTCCCCTGCACTGTACCCCCCAATCCCCCCTT
TTCTTTTAAAATTGTGGATGAATACTGCCATTTGTCTCGAGGTCGAGAATTCACGCGTGCATACCTGCGG
ACCGGTGTTTCGTCCTTTCCACAAGATATATAAAGCCAAGAAATCGAAATACTTTCAAGTTACGGTAAGC
ATATGATAGTCCATTTTAAAACATAATTTTAAAACTGCAAACTACCCAAGAAATTATTACTTTCTACGTC
ACGTATTTTGTACTAATATCTTTGTGTTTACAGTCAAATTAATTCCAATTATCTCTCTAACAGCCTTGTA
TCGTATATGCAAATATGAAGGAATCATGGGAAATAGGCCCTCGGTGAAGGGGGCGGCCGCTCGAGGCTAG
TCTCGTGATCGATACCGTCGAGATCCGTTCACTAATCGAATGGATCTGTCTCTGTCTCTCTCTCCACCTT
CTTCTTCTATTCCTTCGGGCCTGTCGGGTCCCCTCGGGGTTGGGAGGTGGGTCTGAAACGATAATGGTGA
ATATCCCTGCCTAACTCTATTCACTATAGAAAGTACAGCAAAAACTATTCTTAAACCTACCAAGCCTCCT
ACTATCATTATGAATAATTTTATATACCACAGCCAATTTGTTATGTTAAACCAATTCCACAAACTTGCCC
ATTTATCTAATTCCAATAATTCTTGTTCATTCTTTTCTTGCTGGTTTTGCGATTCTTCAATTAAGGAGTG
TATTAAGCTTGTGTAATTGTTAATTTCTCTGTCCCACTCCATCCAGGTCGTGTGATTCCAAATCTGTTCC
AGAGATTTATTACTCCAACTAGCATTCCAAGGCACAGCAGTGGTGCAAATGAGTTTTCCAGAGCAACCCC
AAATCCCCAGGAGCTGTTGATCCTTTAGGTATCTTTCCACAGCCAGGATTCTTGCCTGGAGCTGCTTGAT
GCCCCAGACTGTGAGTTGCAACAGATGCTGTTGCGCCTCAATAGCCCTCAGCAAATTGTTCTGCTGCTGC
ACTATACCAGACAATAATTGTCTGGCCTGTACCGTCAGCGTCATTGACGCTGCGCCCATAGTGCTTCCTG
CTGCTCCCAAGAACCCAAGGAACAAAGCTCCTATTCCCACTGCTCTTTTTTCTCTCTGCACCACTCTTCT
CTTTGCCTTGGTGGGTGCTACTCCTAATGGTTCAATTTTTACTACTTTATATTTATATAATTCACTTCTC
CAATTGTCCCTCATATCTCCTCCTCCAGGTCTGAAGATCAGCGGCCGCTTGCTGTGCGGTGGTCTTACTT
TTGTTTTGCTCTTCCTCTATCTTGTCTAAAGCTTCCTTGGTGTCTTTTATCTCTATCCTTTGATGCACAC
AATAGAGGGTTGCTACTGTATTATATAATGATCTAAGTTCTTCTGATCCTGTCTGAAGGGATGGTTGTAG
CTGTCCCAGTATTTGTCTACAGCCTTCTGATGTTTCTAACAGGCCAGGATTAACTGCGAATCGTTCTAGC
TCCCTGCTTGCCCATACTATATGTTTTAATTTATATTTTTTCTTTCCCCCTGGCCTTAACCGAATTTTTT
CCCATCGCGATCTAATTCTCCCCCGCTTAATACTGACGCTCTCGCACCCATCTCTCTCCTTCTAGCCTCC
GCTAGTCAAAATTTTTGGCGTACTCACCAGTCGCCGCCCCTCGCCTCTTGCCGTGCGCGCTTCAGCAAGC
CGAGTCCTGCGTCGAGAGAGCTCCTCTGGTTTCCCTTTCGCTTTCAAGTCCCTGTTCGGGCGCCACTGCT
AGAGATTTTCCACACTGACTAAAAGGGTCTGAGGGATCTCTAGTTACCAGAGTCACACAACAGACGGGCA
CACACTACTTGAAGCACTCAAGGCAAGCTTTATTGAGGCTTAAGCAGTGGGTTCCCTAGTTAGCCAGAGA
GCTCCCAGGCTCAGATCTGGTCTAACCAGAGAGACCCGTTTATGTATCGAGCTAGGCACTTAAATACAAT
ATCTCTGCAATGCGGCAATTCAGTGGTTCGTCCAATCCATGTCAGACCCGTCTGTTGCCTTCCTAATAAG
GCACGATCGTACCACCTTACTTCCACCAATCGGCATGCACGGTGCTTTTTCTCTCCTTGTAAGGCATGTT
GCTAACTCATCGTTACCATGTTGCAAGACTACAAGAGTATTGCATAAGACTACATTAAGCTTGCAGCTCC
AGCTTTTGTTCCCTTTAGTGAGGGTTAATTGCGCGCTTGGCGTAATCATGGTCATAGCTGTTTCCTGTGT
GAAATTGTTATCCGCTCACAATTCCACACAACATACGAGCCGGAAGCATAAAGTGTAAAGCCTGGGGTGC
CTAATGAGTGAGCTAACTCACATTAATTGCGTTGCGCTCACTGCCCGCTTTCCAGTCGGGAAACCTGTCG
TGCCAGCTGCATTAATGAATCGGCCAACGCGCGGGGAGAGGCGGTTTGCGTATTGGGCGCTCTTCCGCTT
CCTCGCTCACTGACTCGCTGCGCTCGGTCGTTCGGCTGCGGCGAGCGGTATCAGCTCACTCAAAGGCGGT
AATACGGTTATCCACAGAATCAGGGGATAACGCAGGAAAGAACATGTGAGCAAAAGGCCAGCAAAAGGCC
AGGAACCGTAAAAAGGCCGCGTTGCTGGCGTTTTTCCATAGGCTCCGCCCCCCTGACGAGCATCACAAAA
ATCGACGCTCAAGTCAGAGGTGGCGAAACCCGACAGGACTATAAAGATACCAGGCGTTTCCCCCTGGAAG
CTCCCTCGTGCGCTCTCCTGTTCCGACCCTGCCGCTTACCGGATACCTGTCCGCCTTTCTCCCTTCGGGA
AGCGTGGCGCTTTCTCATAGCTCACGCTGTAGGTATCTCAGTTCGGTGTAGGTCGTTCGCTCCAAGCTGG
GCTGTGTGCACGAACCCCCCGTTCAGCCCGACCGCTGCGCCTTATCCGGTAACTATCGTCTTGAGTCCAA
CCCGGTAAGACACGACTTATCGCCACTGGCAGCAGCCACTGGTAACAGGATTAGCAGAGCGAGGTATGTA
GGCGGTGCTACAGAGTTCTTGAAGTGGTGGCCTAACTACGGCTACACTAGAAGAACAGTATTTGGTATCT
GCGCTCTGCTGAAGCCAGTTACCTTCGGAAAAAGAGTTGGTAGCTCTTGATCCGGCAAACAAACCACCGC
TGGTAGCGGTGGTTTTTTTGTTTGCAAGCAGCAGATTACGCGCAGAAAAAAAGGATCTCAAGAAGATCCT
TTGATCTTTTCTACGGGGTCTGACGCTCAGTGGAACGAAAACTCACGTTAAGGGATTTTGGTCATGAGAT
TATCAAAAAGGATCTTCACCTAGATCCTTTTAAATTAAAAATGAAGTTTTAAATCAATCTAAAGTATATA
TGAGTAAACTTGGTCTGACAGTTACCAATGCTTAATCAGTGAGGCACCTATCTCAGCGATCTGTCTATTT
CGTTCATCCATAGTTGCCTGACTCCCCGTCGTGTAGATAACTACGATACGGGAGGGCTTACCATCTGGCC
CCAGTGCTGCAATGATACCGCGAGACCCACGCTCACCGGCTCCAGATTTATCAGCAATAAACCAGCCAGC
CGGAAGGGCCGAGCGCAGAAGTGGTCCTGCAACTTTATCCGCCTCCATCCAGTCTATTAATTGTTGCCGG
GAAGCTAGAGTAAGTAGTTCGCCAGTTAATAGTTTGCGCAACGTTGTTGCCATTGCTACAGGCATCGTGG
TGTCACGCTCGTCGTTTGGTATGGCTTCATTCAGCTCCGGTTCCCAACGATCAAGGCGAGTTACATGATC
CCCCATGTTGTGCAAAAAAGCGGTTAGCTCCTTCGGTCCTCCGATCGTTGTCAGAAGTAAGTTGGCCGCA
GTGTTATCACTCATGGTTATGGCAGCACTGCATAATTCTCTTACTGTCATGCCATCCGTAAGATGCTTTT
CTGTGACTGGTGAGTACTCAACCAAGTCATTCTGAGAATAGTGTATGCGGCGACCGAGTTGCTCTTGCCC
G
Features (pLannotate 1.2.2; 25 found; start..end, strand, type, name):
    252..356     -  promoter       AmpR promoter: bla
    409..837     -  rep_origin     f1 ori (sequence partly withheld): f1 bacteriophage origin of replication; arrow indicates direction of (+) strand synthesis
    842..997     -  CDS            lacZα (fragment): LacZα fragment of β-galactosidase; lacZ fragment
   1005..1023    +  promoter       T7 promoter: promoter for bacteriophage T7 RNA polymerase
   1044..1179    -  rep_origin     SV40 ori: SV40 origin of replication
   1219..1340    -  polyA_signal   SV40 poly(A) signal: SV40 polyadenylation signal
   1412..1645    -  LTR            3' LTR (ΔU3): self-inactivating 3' long terminal repeat (LTR) from HIV-1
   1647..1730    -  CDS            nef (fragment): NEF_HV1Z2 - Experimental evidence at protein level: Swiss-Prot protein existence level 1. Extracellular Nef protein targets CD4(+) T-lymphocytes for apoptosis by interacting with CXCR4 surface receptors. From Human immunodeficiency virus type 1 group M subtype D (isolate Z2/CDC-Z34) (HIV-1).
   1808..2524    -  CDS            mEmerald: mEmerald is a basic (constitutively fluorescent) green fluorescent protein published in 1998, derived from Aequorea victoria. It is reported to be a very rapidly-maturing monomer with moderate acid sensitivity.
   2552..3062    -  promoter       hPGK promoter: human phosphoglycerate kinase 1 promoter
   3111..3228    -  misc_feature   cPPT/CTS: central polypurine tract and central termination sequence of HIV-1
   3299..3539    -  promoter       U6 promoter: RNA polymerase III promoter for human U6 snRNA
   3589..3689    -  CDS            Rev (fragment): human immunodeficiency virus 1 (HIV-1) Rev protein; rev; enhances nuclear export of unspliced and incompletely spliced viral mRNAs
   4066..4299    -  misc_feature   RRE: The Rev response element (RRE) of HIV-1 allows for Rev-dependent mRNA export from the nucleus to the cytoplasm.
   4445..4808    -  CDS            HIV-1 gag (fragment): gag protein from human immunodeficiency virus 1; gag
   4792..4917    -  misc_feature   HIV-1 Ψ: packaging signal of human immunodeficiency virus type 1
   4964..5144    -  LTR            5' LTR (truncated): truncated 5' long terminal repeat (LTR) from HIV-1
   5145..5371    -  promoter       RSV promoter: Rous sarcoma virus enhancer/promoter
   5399..5417    -  promoter       T3 promoter: promoter for bacteriophage T3 RNA polymerase
   5462..5478    -  protein_bind   lac operator: The lac repressor binds to the lac operator to inhibit transcription in E. coli. This inhibition can be relieved by adding lactose or isopropyl-β-D-thiogalactopyranoside (IPTG). lac repressor encoded by lacI
   5486..5516    -  promoter       lac promoter: promoter for the E. coli lac operon
   5531..5552    -  protein_bind   CAP binding site: CAP binding activates transcription in the presence of cAMP. E. coli catabolite activator protein
   5565..5657    -  CDS            lacI (fragment): lac repressor; lacI; The lac repressor binds to the lac operator to inhibit transcription in E. coli. This inhibition can be relieved by adding lactose or isopropyl-β-D-thiogalactopyranoside (IPTG).
   5840..6428    -  rep_origin     ori: high-copy-number ColE1/pMB1/pBR322/pUC origin of replication
   6599..251     -  CDS            AmpR (across the origin): β-lactamase; bla; confers resistance to ampicillin, carbenicillin, and related antibiotics
