[The description below was written by a language model from this plasmid's Addgene catalogue record and pLannotate feature annotations shown in this document.]
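Description:
pLKO-perox-mEm is a third-generation-style, self-inactivating HIV-1 lentiviral transfer plasmid built on the pLKO-MCS backbone for expressing a peroxisome-targeted green fluorescent protein in mammalian cells. It is propagated in E. coli through a high-copy ColE1/pUC-type origin with ampicillin selection (AmpR under its own bla promoter). It also carries cloning-vector remnants, including an f1 origin, lacZα and lacI fragments, lac promoter/operator elements, and flanking T7 and T3 promoters. No mammalian drug-resistance marker is annotated, so transduced cells would presumably be identified by fluorescence.

The viral cassette begins with an RSV enhancer/promoter fused to a truncated 5' LTR, which makes genomic RNA transcription in packaging cells Tat-independent. This is followed by the Ψ packaging signal with a partial gag sequence, the Rev response element for Rev-dependent nuclear export, and the cPPT/CTS, which aids nuclear import of the reverse-transcribed genome. A ΔU3 3' LTR inactivates the viral promoter after integration, and an SV40 poly(A) signal and SV40 origin lie downstream.

Within the provirus, the human PGK promoter drives the mEmerald coding sequence, a rapidly maturing monomeric GFP derivative. The peroxisomal targeting motif is not separately annotated, and the record does not state its nature or position. A U6 Pol III promoter inherited from the pLKO shRNA backbone sits upstream, but no hairpin is recorded.

The construct is intended for labelling peroxisomes in live cells. It was deposited alongside work on genetic modification of primary human myeloid cells to study organelle dynamics.
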