Addgene plasmid #185597: pLKO-perox-mEm
Purpose: Lentiviral construct for expression of mEmerald targeted to peroxisomes
Depositing lab: Jarrod Johnson. Depositing organization: University of Utah. Publication: Genetic Modification of Primary Human Myeloid Cells to Study Cell Migration, Activation, and Organelle Dynamics. Greiner D, Scott TM, Olson GS, Aderem A, Roh-Johnson M, Johnson JS. Curr Protoc. 2022 Aug;2(8):e514. doi: 10.1002/cpz1.514. PubMed 36018279.
Backbone
  Vector backbone: pLKO-MCS
  Vector type: Mammalian Expression, Lentiviral
Growth in bacteria
  Bacterial resistance: Ampicillin, 100 μg/mL
  Growth temperature: 37°C
  Growth strain: NEB Stable
  Copy number: Unknown
Gene/Insert
  Gene/Insert name: perox-mEm (alt name: mEmerald targeted to peroxisomes)
  Species: Synthetic
  Cloning method: Restriction Enzyme; 5′ cloning site unknown (unknown if destroyed)
Terms and licenses: Academic/Nonprofit Terms; Industry Terms: Not Available to Industry
How to cite: pLKO-perox-mEm was a gift from Jarrod Johnson (Addgene plasmid # 185597 ; http://n2t.net/addgene:185597 ; RRID:Addgene_185597)
